>Addgene plasmid #163944 | pCk3chlo | addgene full sequence | sequence record 331924 | Addgene NGS Result
AACAGAACTTATTATTTCCTTCCTCTTTTCTACAGTATTTAAAGATACCCCAAGAAGCTAATTATAACAA
GACGAACTCCAATTCACTGTTCCTTGCATTCTAAAACCTTAAATACCAGAAAACAGCTTTTTCAAAGTTG
TTTTCAAAGTTGGCGTATAACATAGTATCGACGGAGCCGATTTTGAAACCGCGGTGATCACAGGCAGCAA
CGCTCTGTCATCGTTACAATCAACATGCTACCCTCCGCGAGATCATCCGTGTTTCAAACCCGGCAGCTTA
GTTGCCGTTCTTCCGAATAGCATCGGTAACATGAGCAAAGTCTGCCGCCTTACAACGGCTCTCCCGCTGA
CGCCGTCCCGGACTGATGAATTCGCGGCCGCGCTCTTCATACAGGAGAGAGACCCACAGCTTGTCTGTAA
GCGGATGCCGGGAGCAGACAAGCCCGTCAGGGCGCGTCAGCGGGTGTTGGCGGGTGTCGGGGCTGGCTTA
ACTATGCGGCATCAGAGCAGATTGTACTGAGAGTGCACCATATGCGGTGTGAAATACCGCACAGATGCGT
AAGGAGAAAATACCGCATCAGGCGCTCATCCGCCATTCAGGCTGCGCAACTGTTGGGAAGGGCGATCGGC
GCAGGCCTCTTCGCTATTACGCCAGCTGGCGAAAGGGGGATGTGCTGCAAGGCGATTAAGTTGGGTAACG
CCAGGGTTTTCCCAGTCACGACGTTGTAAAACGACGGCCAGTGAATTCGAGCTCGGTACCCGGGGATCCT
CTAGAGTCGACCTGCAGGCATGCAAGCTTGGCGTAATCATGGTCATAGCTGTTTCCTGTGTGAAATTGTT
ATCCGCTCACAATTCCACACAACATACGAGCCGGAAGCATATAGTGTAAAGCCTGGGGTGCCTAATGAGT
GAGCTAACTCACATTAATTGCGTTGCGCTCACTGCCCGCTTTCCAGTCGGGAAACCTGTCGTGCCAGCTG
GGGTCTCTCGCTACAGTGAAGAGCGCGGCCGCCTGCAGTGGCCGCTCAAAAATGGCTGGCCTACGGCCAG
GCAATCTACCAGGGCGCGGACAAGCCGCGCCGTCGCCACTCGACCGCCGGCGCCCACATCAAGGCACCCT
GCCTCGCGCGTTTCGGTGATGACGGTGAAAACCTCTGACACATGCAGCTCCCGGTGACGGTCACAGCTTG
TCTGTAAGCGGATGCCGGGAGCAGACAAGCCCGTCAGGGCGCGTCAGCGGGTGTTGGCGGGTGTCGGGGC
GCAGCCATGACCCAGTCACGTAGCGATAGCGGAGTGTATACTGGCTTAACTATGCGGCATCAGAGCAGAT
TGTACTGAGAGTGCACCATATGCGGTGTGAAATACCGCACAGATGCGTAAGGAGAAAATACCGCATCAGG
CGCTCATCCGCTTCCTCGCTCACTGACTCGCTGCGCTCGGTCGTTCGGCTGCGGCGAGCGGTATCAGCTC
ACTCAAAGGCGGTAATACGGTTATCCACAGAATCAGGGGATAACGCAGGAAAGAACATGTGAGCAAAAGG
CCAGCAAAAGGCCAGGAACCGTAAAAAGGCCGCGTTGCTGGCGTTTTTCCATAGGCTCCGCCCCCCTGAC
GAGCATCACAAAAATCGACGCTCAAGTCAGAGGTGGCGAAACCCGACAGGACTATAAAGATACCAGGCGT
TTCCCCCTGGAAGCTCCCTCGTGCGCTCTCCTGTTCCGACCCTGCCGCTTACCGGATACCTGTCCGCCTT
TCTCCTTCGGGAAGCGTGGCGCTTTCTCATAGCTCACGCTGTAGGTATCTCAGTTCGGTGTAGGTCGTTC
GCTCCAAGCTGGGCTGTGTGCACGAACCCCCCGTTCAGCCCGACCGCTGCGCCTTATCCGGTAACTATCG
TCTTGAGTCCAACCCGGTAAGACACGACTTATCGCCACTGGCAGCAGCCACTGGTAACAGGATTAGCAGA
GCGAGGTATGTAGGCGGTGCTACAGAGTTCTTGAAGTGGTGGCCTAACTACGGCTACACTAGAAGGACAG
TATTTGGTATCTGCGCTCTGCTGAAGCCAGTTACCTTCGGAAAAAGAGTTGGTAGCTCTTGATCCGGCAA
ACAAACCACCGCTGGTAGCGGTGGTTTTTTTGTTTGCAAGCAGCAGATTACGCGCAGAAAAAAAGGATCT
CAAGAAGATCCTTTGATCTTTTCTACGGGGTCTGACGCTCAGTGGAACGAAAACTCACGTTAAGGGATTT
TGGTCATGCATTCTAGGTGATTAGAAAAACTCATCGAGCATCAAATGAAACTGCAATTTATTCATATCAG
GATTATCAATACCATATTTTTGAAAAAGCCGTTTCTGTAATGAAGGAGAAAACTCACCGAGGCAGTTCCA
TAGGATGGCAAGATCCTGGTATCGGTCTGCGATTCCGACTCGTCCAACATCAATACAACCTATTAATTTC
CCCTCGTCAAAAATAAGGTTATCAAGTGAGAAATCACCATGAGTGACGACTGAATCCGGTGAGAATGGCA
AAAGTTTATGCATTTCTTTCCAGACTTGTTCAACAGGCCAGCCATTACGCTCGTCATCAAAATCACTCGC
ATCAACCAAACCGTTATTCATTCGTGATTGCGCCTGAGCGAGTCGAAATACGCGATCGCTGTTAAAAGGA
CAATTACAAACAGGAATCGAATGCAACCGGCGCAGGAACACTGCCAGCGCATCAACAATATTTTCACCTG
AATCAGGATATTCTTCTAATACCTGGAATGCTGTTTTCCCTGGGATCGCAGTGGTGAGTAACCATGCATC
ATCAGGAGTACGGATAAAATGCTTGATGGTCGGAAGAGGCATAAATTCCGTCAGCCAGTTTAGTCTGACC
ATCTCATCTGTAACATCATTGGCAACGCTACCTTTGCCATGTTTCAGAAACAACTCTGGCGCATCGGGCT
TCCCATACAATCGGTAGATTGTCGCACCTGATTGCCCGACATTATCGCGAGCCCATTTATACCCATATAA
ATCAGCATCCATGTTGGAATTTAATCGCGGCCTTGAGCAAGACGTTTCCCGTTGAATATGGCTCAT
Features (pLannotate 1.2.2; 11 found; start..end, strand, type, name):
    483..582     +  misc_feature   bom (fragment): basis of mobility region from pBR322
    591..746     -  CDS            lacZα (fragment): LacZα fragment of β-galactosidase; lacZ fragment
    743..799     +  misc_feature   MCS: pUC18/19 multiple cloning site
    836..852     -  protein_bind   lac operator: The lac repressor binds to the lac operator to inhibit transcription in E. coli. This inhibition can be relieved by adding lactose or isopropyl-β-D-thiogalactopyranoside (IPTG). lac repressor encoded by lacI
    860..890     -  promoter       lac promoter: promoter for the E. coli lac operon
    905..926     -  protein_bind   CAP binding site: CAP binding activates transcription in the presence of cAMP. E. coli catabolite activator protein
    939..980     -  CDS            lacI (fragment): lac repressor; lacI; The lac repressor binds to the lac operator to inhibit transcription in E. coli. This inhibition can be relieved by adding lactose or isopropyl-β-D-thiogalactopyranoside (IPTG).
   1119..1158    +  CDS            rop (fragment): Rop protein, which maintains plasmids at low copy number; rop
   1260..1400    +  misc_feature   bom: basis of mobility region from pBR322
   1586..2173    -  rep_origin     ori: high-copy-number ColE1/pMB1/pBR322/pUC origin of replication
   2261..3076    -  CDS            KanR: aminoglycoside phosphotransferase; aph(3')-Ia; confers resistance to kanamycin in bacteria or G418 (Geneticin®) in eukaryotes
