[The description below was written by a language model from this plasmid's Addgene catalogue record and pLannotate feature annotations shown in this document.]
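Description:
pCk3chlo is a small (about 3.1 kb) bacterial cloning plasmid built on the pCk1 backbone. It serves as an acceptor vector for "odd level position 3" in a hierarchical DNA assembly toolkit developed for reprogramming gene expression in the liverwort Marchantia polymorpha. It is maintained in E. coli at high copy through a ColE1/pMB1/pUC-type origin of replication and is selected with kanamycin via an aph(3')-Ia aminoglycoside phosphotransferase gene. The annotation also picks up pBR322-derived remnants, including bom (basis of mobility) sequences and a short rop fragment, which are backbone carry-over rather than functional payload.

The recorded insert is lacZ. In the feature table this appears as a lacZα fragment with a pUC18/19-type multiple cloning site, driven by the lac promoter together with its CAP binding site and lac operator, plus a small leftover piece of lacI. In acceptor plasmids of this kind, such a cassette typically acts as a placeholder and screening marker. When assembled parts replace it, α-complementation is lost, so correct clones can be told apart from uncut or religated vector by blue/white colour on indicator plates.

The record does not state which restriction enzymes or overhangs flank the cassette, and the cloning sites are listed as unknown. The "chlo" suffix suggests a chloroplast-oriented variant of the series, but neither the catalogue fields nor the feature table confirms this, and no plant or plastid elements are annotated. Its documented use is as a receiving vector at position 3 of odd-numbered assembly levels, from which multi-part constructs are built up.
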