Addgene plasmid #163944: pCk3chlo
Purpose: Acceptor plasmid for odd level position 3
Depositing lab: Jim Haseloff. Depositing organization: University of Cambridge. Publication: Systematic tools for reprogramming plant gene expression in a simple model, Marchantia polymorpha. Sauret-Gueto S, Frangedakis E, Silvestri L, Rebmann M, Tomaselli M, Markel K, Delmans M, West A, Patron NJ, Haseloff J. ACS Synth Biol. 2020 Mar 12. doi: 10.1021/acssynbio.9b00511. PubMed 32163700.
Backbone
  Vector backbone: pCk1
  Vector type: Bacterial Expression
Growth in bacteria
  Bacterial resistance: Kanamycin, 50 μg/mL
  Growth temperature: 37°C
  Growth strain: DH5alpha
  Copy number: High Copy
Gene/Insert
  Gene/Insert name: lacZ
  Species: Other
  Cloning method: Restriction Enzyme; 5′ cloning site Unknown (unknown if destroyed); 3′ cloning site Unknown (unknown if destroyed)
How to cite: pCk3chlo was a gift from Jim Haseloff (Addgene plasmid # 163944 ; http://n2t.net/addgene:163944 ; RRID:Addgene_163944)
